>Addgene plasmid #26291 | pTomo | depositor full sequence | sequence record 12376 | Author sequence
CAGGTGGCACTTTTCGGGGAAATGTGCGCGGAACCCCTATTTGTTTATTTTTCTAAATACATTCAAATAT
GTATCCGCTCATGAGACAATAACCCTGATAAATGCTTCAATAATATTGAAAAAGGAAGAGTATGAGTATT
CAACATTTCCGTGTCGCCCTTATTCCCTTTTTTGCGGCATTTTGCCTTCCTGTTTTTGCTCACCCAGAAA
CGCTGGTGAAAGTAAAAGATGCTGAAGATCAGTTGGGTGCACGAGTGGGTTACATCGAACTGGATCTCAA
CAGCGGTAAGATCCTTGAGAGTTTTCGCCCCGAAGAACGTTTTCCAATGATGAGCACTTTTAAAGTTCTG
CTATGTGGCGCGGTATTATCCCGTATTGACGCCGGGCAAGAGCAACTCGGTCGCCGCATACACTATTCTC
AGAATGACTTGGTTGAGTACTCACCAGTCACAGAAAAGCATCTTACGGATGGCATGACAGTAAGAGAATT
ATGCAGTGCTGCCATAACCATGAGTGATAACACTGCGGCCAACTTACTTCTGACAACGATCGGAGGACCG
AAGGAGCTAACCGCTTTTTTGCACAACATGGGGGATCATGTAACTCGCCTTGATCGTTGGGAACCGGAGC
TGAATGAAGCCATACCAAACGACGAGCGTGACACCACGATGCCTGTAGCAATGGCAACAACGTTGCGCAA
ACTATTAACTGGCGAACTACTTACTCTAGCTTCCCGGCAACAATTAATAGACTGGATGGAGGCGGATAAA
GTTGCAGGACCACTTCTGCGCTCGGCCCTTCCGGCTGGCTGGTTTATTGCTGATAAATCTGGAGCCGGTG
AGCGTGGGTCTCGCGGTATCATTGCAGCACTGGGGCCAGATGGTAAGCCCTCCCGTATCGTAGTTATCTA
CACGACGGGGAGTCAGGCAACTATGGATGAACGAAATAGACAGATCGCTGAGATAGGTGCCTCACTGATT
AAGCATTGGTAACTGTCAGACCAAGTTTACTCATATATACTTTAGATTGATTTAAAACTTCATTTTTAAT
TTAAAAGGATCTAGGTGAAGATCCTTTTTGATAATCTCATGACCAAAATCCCTTAACGTGAGTTTTCGTT
CCACTGAGCGTCAGACCCCGTAGAAAAGATCAAAGGATCTTCTTGAGATCCTTTTTTTCTGCGCGTAATC
TGCTGCTTGCAAACAAAAAAACCACCGCTACCAGCGGTGGTTTGTTTGCCGGATCAAGAGCTACCAACTC
TTTTTCCGAAGGTAACTGGCTTCAGCAGAGCGCAGATACCAAATACTGTCCTTCTAGTGTAGCCGTAGTT
AGGCCACCACTTCAAGAACTCTGTAGCACCGCCTACATACCTCGCTCTGCTAATCCTGTTACCAGTGGCT
GCTGCCAGTGGCGATAAGTCGTGTCTTACCGGGTTGGACTCAAGACGATAGTTACCGGATAAGGCGCAGC
GGTCGGGCTGAACGGGGGGTTCGTGCACACAGCCCAGCTTGGAGCGAACGACCTACACCGAACTGAGATA
CCTACAGCGTGAGCTATGAGAAAGCGCCACGCTTCCCGAAGGGAGAAAGGCGGACAGGTATCCGGTAAGC
GGCAGGGTCGGAACAGGAGAGCGCACGAGGGAGCTTCCAGGGGGAAACGCCTGGTATCTTTATAGTCCTG
TCGGGTTTCGCCACCTCTGACTTGAGCGTCGATTTTTGTGATGCTCGTCAGGGGGGCGGAGCCTATGGAA
AAACGCCAGCAACGCGGCCTTTTTACGGTTCCTGGCCTTTTGCTGGCCTTTTGCTCACATGTTCTTTCCT
GCGTTATCCCCTGATTCTGTGGATAACCGTATTACCGCCTTTGAGTGAGCTGATACCGCTCGCCGCAGCC
GAACGACCGAGCGCAGCGAGTCAGTGAGCGAGGAAGCGGAAGAGCGCCCAATACGCAAACCGCCTCTCCC
CGCGCGTTGGCCGATTCATTAATGCAGCTGGCACGACAGGTTTCCCGACTGGAAAGCGGGCAGTGAGCGC
AACGCAATTAATGTGAGTTAGCTCACTCATTAGGCACCCCAGGCTTTACACTTTATGCTTCCGGCTCGTA
TGTTGTGTGGAATTGTGAGCGGATAACAATTTCACACAGGAAACAGCTATGACCATGATTACGCCAAGCG
CGCAATTAACCCTCACTAAAGGGAACAAAAGCTGGAGCTGCAAGCTTAATGTAGTCTTATGCAATACTCT
TGTAGTCTTGCAACATGGTAACGATGAGTTAGCAACATGCCTTACAAGGAGAGAAAAAGCACCGTGCATG
CCGATTGGTGGAAGTAAGGTGGTACGATCGTGCCTTATTAGGAAGGCAACAGACGGGTCTGACATGGATT
GGACGAACCACTGAATTGCCGCATTGCAGAGATATTGTATTTAAGTGCCTAGCTCGATACAATAAACGGG
TCTCTCTGGTTAGACCAGATCTGAGCCTGGGAGCTCTCTGGCTAACTAGGGAACCCACTGCTTAAGCCTC
AATAAAGCTTGCCTTGAGTGCTTCAAGTAGTGTGTGCCCGTCTGTTGTGTGACTCTGGTAACTAGAGATC
CCTCAGACCCTTTTAGTCAGTGTGGAAAATCTCTAGCAGTGGCGCCCGAACAGGGACCTGAAAGCGAAAG
GGAAACCAGAGCTCTCTCGACGCAGGACTCGGCTTGCTGAAGCGCGCACGGCAAGAGGCGAGGGGCGGCG
ACTGGTGAGTACGCCAAAAATTTTGACTAGCGGAGGCTAGAAGGAGAGAGATGGGTGCGAGAGCGTCAGT
ATTAAGCGGGGGAGAATTAGATCGCGATGGGAAAAAATTCGGTTAAGGCCAGGGGGAAAGAAAAAATATA
AATTAAAACATATAGTATGGGCAAGCAGGGAGCTAGAACGATTCGCAGTTAATCCTGGCCTGTTAGAAAC
ATCAGAAGGCTGTAGACAAATACTGGGACAGCTACAACCATCCCTTCAGACAGGATCAGAAGAACTTAGA
TCATTATATAATACAGTAGCAACCCTCTATTGTGTGCATCAAAGGATAGAGATAAAAGACACCAAGGAAG
CTTTAGACAAGATAGAGGAAGAGCAAAACAAAAGTAAGACCACCGCACAGCAAGCGGCCGCTGATCTTCA
GACCTGGAGGAGGAGATATGAGGGACAATTGGAGAAGTGAATTATATAAATATAAAGTAGTAAAAATTGA
ACCATTAGGAGTAGCACCCACCAAGGCAAAGAGAAGAGTGGTGCAGAGAGAAAAAAGAGCAGTGGGAATA
GGAGCTTTGTTCCTTGGGTTCTTGGGAGCAGCAGGAAGCACTATGGGCGCAGCCTCAATGACGCTGACGG
TACAGGCCAGACAATTATTGTCTGGTATAGTGCAGCAGCAGAACAATTTGCTGAGGGCTATTGAGGCGCA
ACAGCATCTGTTGCAACTCACAGTCTGGGGCATCAAGCAGCTCCAGGCAAGAATCCTGGCTGTGGAAAGA
TACCTAAAGGATCAACAGCTCCTGGGGATTTGGGGTTGCTCTGGAAAACTCATTTGCACCACTGCTGTGC
CTTGGAATGCTAGTTGGAGTAATAAATCTCTGGAACAGATTGGAATCACACGACCTGGATGGAGTGGGAC
AGAGAAATTAACAATTACACAAGCTTAATACACTCCTTAATTGAAGAATCGCAAAACCAGCAAGAAAAGA
ATGAACAAGAATTATTGGAATTAGATAAATGGGCAAGTTTGTGGAATTGGTTTAACATAACAAATTGGCT
GTGGTATATAAAATTATTCATAATGATAGTAGGAGGCTTGGTAGGTTTAAGAATAGTTTTTGCTGTACTT
TCTATAGTGAATAGAGTTAGGCAGGGATATTCACCATTATCGTTTCAGACCCACCTCCCAACCCCGAGGG
GACCCGACAGGCCCGAAGGAATAGAAGAAGAAGGTGGAGAGAGAGACAGAGACAGATCCATTCGATTAGT
GAACGGATCTCGACGGTTAACTTTTAAAAGAAAAGGGGGGATTGGGGGGTACAGTGCAGGGGAAAGAATA
GTAGACATAATAGCAACAGACATACAAACTAAAGAATTACAAAAACAAATTACAAAAATTCAAAATTTTA
TCGATAAGCTTGGGAGTTCCGCGTTACATAACTTACGGTAAATGGCCCGCCTGGCTGACCGCCCAACGAC
CCCCGCCCATTGACGTCAATAATGACGTATGTTCCCATAGTAACGCCAATAGGGACTTTCCATTGACGTC
AATGGGTGGAGTATTTACGGTAAACTGCCCACTTGGCAGTACATCAAGTGTATCATATGCCAAGTACGCC
CCCTATTGACGTCAATGACGGTAAATGGCCCGCCTGGCATTATGCCCAGTACATGACCTTATGGGACTTT
CCTACTTGGCAGTACATCTACGTATTAGTCATCGCTATTACCATGGTGATGCGGTTTTGGCAGTACATCA
ATGGGCGTGGATAGCGGTTTGACTCACGGGGATTTCCAAGTCTCCACCCCATTGACGTCAATGGGAGTTT
GTTTTGGCACCAAAATCAACGGGACTTTCCAAAATGTCGTAACAACTCCGCCCCATTGACGCAAATGGGC
GGTAGGCGTGTACGGTGGGAGGTCTATATAAGCAGAGCTCGTTTAGTGAACCGTCAGATCGCCTGGAGAC
GCCATCCACGCTGTTTTGACCTCCATAGAAGACACCGACTCTAGAGCATAACTTCGTATAATGTATGCTA
TACGAAGTTATACCGCCATGGCCTCCTCCGAGGACGTCATCAAGGAGTTCATGCGCTTCAAGGTGCGCAT
GGAGGGCTCCGTGAACGGCCACGAGTTCGAGATCGAGGGCGAGGGCGAGGGCCGCCCCTACGAGGGCACC
CAGACCGCCAAGCTGAAGGTGACCAAGGGCGGCCCCCTGCCCTTCGCCTGGGACATCCTGTCCCCTCAGT
TCCAGTACGGCTCCAAGGCCTACGTGAAGCACCCCGCCGACATCCCCGACTACTTGAAGCTGTCCTTCCC
CGAGGGCTTCAAGTGGGAGCGCGTGATGAACTTCGAGGACGGCGGCGTGGTGACCGTGACCCAGGACTCC
TCCCTGCAGGACGGCGAGTTCATCTACAAGGTGAAGCTGCGCGGCACCAACTTCCCCTCCGACGGCCCCG
TAATGCAGAAGAAGACCATGGGCTGGGAGGCCTCCACCGAGCGGATGTACCCCGAGGACGGCGCCCTGAA
GGGCGAGATCAAGATGAGGCTGAAGCTGAAGGACGGCGGCCACTACGACGCCGAGGTCAAGACCACCTAC
ATGGCCAAGAAGCCCGTGCAGCTGCCCGGCGCCTACAAGACCGACATCAAGCTGGACATCACCTCCCACA
ACGAGGACTACACCATCGTGGAACAGTACGAGCGCGCCGAGGGCCGCCACTCCACCGGCGCCTAAATAAC
TTCGTATAATGTATGCTATACGAAGTTATGGATCCGCCCCTCTCCCTCCCCCCCCCCTAACGTTACTGGC
CGAAGCCGCTTGGAATAAGGCCGGTGTGCGTTTGTCTATATGTTATTTTCCACCATATTGCCGTCTTTTG
GCAATGTGAGGGCCCGGAAACCTGGCCCTGTCTTCTTGACGAGCATTCCTAGGGGTCTTTCCCCTCTCGC
CAAAGGAATGCAAGGTCTGTTGAATGTCGTGAAGGAAGCAGTTCCTCTGGAAGCTTCTTGAAGACAAACA
ACGTCTGTAGCGACCCTTTGCAGGCAGCGGAACCCCCCACCTGGCGACAGGTGCCTCTGCGGCCAAAAGC
CACGTGTATAAGATACACCTGCAAAGGCGGCACAACCCCAGTGCCACGTTGTGAGTTGGATAGTTGTGGA
AAGAGTCAAATGGCTCTCCTCAAGCGTATTCAACAAGGGGCTGAAGGATGCCCAGAAGGTACCCCATTGT
ATGGGATCTGATCTGGGGCCTCGGTGCACATGCTTTACATGTGTTTAGTCGAGGTTAAAAAAACGTCTAG
GCCCCCCGAACCACGGGGACGTGGTTTTCCTTTGAAAAACACGATGATAATATGGCCACAACCATGGTGA
GCAAGGGCGAGGAGCTGTTCACCGGGGTGGTGCCCATCCTGGTCGAGCTGGACGGCGACGTAAACGGCCA
CAAGTTCAGCGTGTCCGGCGAGGGCGAGGGCGATGCCACCTACGGCAAGCTGACCCTGAAGTTCATCTGC
ACCACCGGCAAGCTGCCCGTGCCCTGGCCCACCCTCGTGACCACCCTGACCTACGGCGTGCAGTGCTTCA
GCCGCTACCCCGACCACATGAAGCAGCACGACTTCTTCAAGTCCGCCATGCCCGAAGGCTACGTCCAGGA
GCGCACCATCTTCTTCAAGGACGACGGCAACTACAAGACCCGCGCCGAGGTGAAGTTCGAGGGCGACACC
CTGGTGAACCGCATCGAGCTGAAGGGCATCGACTTCAAGGAGGACGGCAACATCCTGGGGCACAAGCTGG
AGTACAACTACAACAGCCACAACGTCTATATCATGGCCGACAAGCAGAAGAACGGCATCAAGGTGAACTT
CAAGATCCGCCACAACATCGAGGACGGCAGCGTGCAGCTCGCCGACCACTACCAGCAGAACACCCCCATC
GGCGACGGCCCCGTGCTGCTGCCCGACAACCACTACCTGAGCACCCAGTCCGCCCTGAGCAAAGACCCCA
ACGAGAAGCGCGATCACATGGTCCTGCTGGAGTTCGTGACCGCCGCCGGGATCACTCTCGGCATGGACGA
GCTGTACAAGTAAAGCGGCCGCGTCGACAATCAACCTCTGGATTACAAAATTTGTGAAAGATTGACTGGT
ATTCTTAACTATGTTGCTCCTTTTACGCTATGTGGATACGCTGCTTTAATGCCTTTGTATCATGCTATTG
CTTCCCGTATGGCTTTCATTTTCTCCTCCTTGTATAAATCCTGGTTGCTGTCTCTTTATGAGGAGTTGTG
GCCCGTTGTCAGGCAACGTGGCGTGGTGTGCACTGTGTTTGCTGACGCAACCCCCACTGGTTGGGGCATT
GCCACCACCTGTCAGCTCCTTTCCGGGACTTTCGCTTTCCCCCTCCCTATTGCCACGGCGGAACTCATCG
CCGCCTGCCTTGCCCGCTGCTGGACAGGGGCTCGGCTGTTGGGCACTGACAATTCCGTGGTGTTGTCGGG
GAAGCTGACGTCCTTTCCATGGCTGCTCGCCTGTGTTGCCACCTGGATTCTGCGCGGGACGTCCTTCTGC
TACGTCCCTTCGGCCCTCAATCCAGCGGACCTTCCTTCCCGCGGCCTGCTGCCGGCTCTGCGGCCTCTTC
CGCGTCTTCGCCTTCGCCCTCAGACGAGTCGGATCTCCCTTTGGGCCGCCTCCCCGCCTGGAATTCGAGC
TCGGTACCTTTAAGACCAATGACTTACAAGGCAGCTGTAGATCTTAGCCACTTTTTAAAAGAAAAGGGGG
GACTGGAAGGGCTAATTCACTCCCAACGAAGACAAGATCTGCTTTTTGCTTGTACTGGGTCTCTCTGGTT
AGACCAGATCTGAGCCTGGGAGCTCTCTGGCTAACTAGGGAACCCACTGCTTAAGCCTCAATAAAGCTTG
CCTTGAGTGCTTCAAGTAGTGTGTGCCCGTCTGTTGTGTGACTCTGGTAACTAGAGATCCCTCAGACCCT
TTTAGTCAGTGTGGAAAATCTCTAGCAGTAGTAGTTCATGTCATCTTATTATTCAGTATTTATAACTTGC
AAAGAAATGAATATCAGAGAGTGAGAGGAACTTGTTTATTGCAGCTTATAATGGTTACAAATAAAGCAAT
AGCATCACAAATTTCACAAATAAAGCATTTTTTTCACTGCATTCTAGTTGTGGTTTGTCCAAACTCATCA
ATGTATCTTATCATGTCTGGCTCTAGCTATCCCGCCCCTAACTCCGCCCAGTTCCGCCCATTCTCCGCCC
CATGGCTGACTAATTTTTTTTATTTATGCAGAGGCCGAGGCCGCCTCGGCCTCTGAGCTATTCCAGAAGT
AGTGAGGAGGCTTTTTTGGAGGCCTAGGCTTTTGCGTCGAGACGTACCCAATTCGCCCTATAGTGAGTCG
TATTACGCGCGCTCACTGGCCGTCGTTTTACAACGTCGTGACTGGGAAAACCCTGGCGTTACCCAACTTA
ATCGCCTTGCAGCACATCCCCCTTTCGCCAGCTGGCGTAATAGCGAAGAGGCCCGCACCGATCGCCCTTC
CCAACAGTTGCGCAGCCTGAATGGCGAATGGCGCG
[124 nt withheld, positions 8296-8419]
C
[91 nt withheld, positions 8421-8511]
A
[49 nt withheld, positions 8513-8561]
CCTTTGACGTTGGAGTCCACGTTCTTT
[37 nt withheld, positions 8589-8625]
ACCCTATCTCGGTCTATTCTTTTGATTTATAAGGGATTTTGCCGATTTCGGCCTATTGGTTAAAAAATGA
GCTGATTTAACAAAAATTTAACGCGAATTTTAACAAAATATTAACGTTTACAATTTCC
Features (pLannotate 1.2.2; 30 found; start..end, strand, type, name):
     27..131     +  promoter       AmpR promoter: bla
    132..992     +  CDS            AmpR: β-lactamase; bla; confers resistance to ampicillin, carbenicillin, and related antibiotics
   1163..1751    +  rep_origin     ori: high-copy-number ColE1/pMB1/pBR322/pUC origin of replication
   1934..2026    +  CDS            lacI (fragment): lac repressor; lacI; The lac repressor binds to the lac operator to inhibit transcription in E. coli. This inhibition can be relieved by adding lactose or isopropyl-β-D-thiogalactopyranoside (IPTG).
   2039..2060    +  protein_bind   CAP binding site: CAP binding activates transcription in the presence of cAMP. E. coli catabolite activator protein
   2075..2105    +  promoter       lac promoter: promoter for the E. coli lac operon
   2113..2129    +  protein_bind   lac operator: The lac repressor binds to the lac operator to inhibit transcription in E. coli. This inhibition can be relieved by adding lactose or isopropyl-β-D-thiogalactopyranoside (IPTG). lac repressor encoded by lacI
   2174..2192    +  promoter       T3 promoter: promoter for bacteriophage T3 RNA polymerase
   2220..2441    +  promoter       RSV promoter: Rous sarcoma virus enhancer/promoter
   2448..2628    +  LTR            5' LTR (truncated): truncated 5' long terminal repeat (LTR) from HIV-1
   2672..2797    +  misc_feature   HIV-1 Ψ: packaging signal of human immunodeficiency virus type 1
   2781..3144    +  CDS            HIV-1 gag (fragment): gag protein from human immunodeficiency virus 1; gag
   3239..3575    +  ncRNA          RRE: Accession: RF00036 - HIV Rev response element
   3611..4000    +  CDS            env (fragment): ENV_HV1H2 - Experimental evidence at protein level: Swiss-Prot protein existence level 1. [Transmembrane protein gp41]: Acts as a class I viral fusion protein. Under the current model, the protein has at least 3 conformational states: pre-fusion native state, pre-hairpin intermediate state, and post-fusion hairpin state. During fusion of viral and target intracellular membranes, the coiled coil regions (heptad repeats) assume a trimer-of-hairpins structure, positioning the fusion peptide in close proximity to the C-terminal region of the ectodomain. The formation of this structure appears to d
   4012..4129    +  misc_feature   cPPT/CTS: central polypurine tract and central termination sequence of HIV-1
   4152..4455    +  enhancer       CMV enhancer: human cytomegalovirus immediate early enhancer
   4456..4659    +  promoter       CMV promoter: human cytomegalovirus (CMV) immediate early promoter
   4738..4771    -  protein_bind   loxP: Cre-mediated recombination occurs in the 8-bp core sequence (GCATACAT). Cre recombinase
   4778..5455    +  CDS            mRFP1: monomeric derivative of DsRed (Campbell et al., 2002) mammalian codon-optimized
   5456..5489    -  protein_bind   loxP: Cre-mediated recombination occurs in the 8-bp core sequence (GCATACAT). Cre recombinase
   5608..6070    +  misc_feature   IRES: internal ribosome entry site (IRES) of the encephalomyocarditis virus (EMCV)
   6084..6803    +  CDS            EGFP: the original enhanced GFP (Yang et al., 1996) mammalian codon-optimized
   6819..7407    +  misc_feature   WPRE: woodchuck hepatitis virus posttranscriptional regulatory element
   7424..7492    +  CDS            nef (fragment): NEF_HV1Z2 - Experimental evidence at protein level: Swiss-Prot protein existence level 1. Extracellular Nef protein targets CD4(+) T-lymphocytes for apoptosis by interacting with CXCR4 surface receptors. From Human immunodeficiency virus type 1 group M subtype D (isolate Z2/CDC-Z34) (HIV-1).
   7494..7727    +  LTR            3' LTR (ΔU3): self-inactivating 3' long terminal repeat (LTR) from HIV-1
   7799..7920    +  polyA_signal   SV40 poly(A) signal: SV40 polyadenylation signal
   7939..8074    +  rep_origin     SV40 ori: SV40 origin of replication
   8107..8125    -  promoter       T7 promoter: promoter for bacteriophage T7 RNA polymerase
   8133..8288    +  CDS            lacZα (fragment): LacZα fragment of β-galactosidase; lacZ fragment
   8296..8751    +  rep_origin     f1 ori (sequence partly withheld): f1 bacteriophage origin of replication; arrow indicates direction of (+) strand synthesis
