[The description below was written by a language model from this plasmid's Addgene catalogue record and pLannotate feature annotations shown in this document.]
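Description:
pTomo is an empty third-generation, self-inactivating HIV-1 lentiviral transfer vector of 8,753 bp, built on the p156RRLsin PPTCMVIRESPRE backbone. It is propagated in E. coli under ampicillin selection (AmpR with its bla promoter). The feature table annotates a ColE1/pUC-type origin, although the catalogue lists the plasmid as low copy. An f1 ori, an SV40 ori, T3 and T7 promoters, and lac/lacZα remnants from the parental cloning vector are also present. The viral portion has an RSV promoter driving a truncated 5' LTR, so genomic RNA is produced without Tat. This is followed by the Ψ packaging signal with a gag fragment, the RRE for Rev-dependent export, an env fragment, and the cPPT/CTS. A ΔU3 3' LTR and an SV40 polyadenylation signal close the viral region.

The internal cassette is driven by the CMV enhancer/promoter. It contains mRFP1 flanked by two loxP sites in the same orientation, followed by an EMCV IRES, EGFP and a WPRE that enhances transcript expression. According to the depositor, the loxP-mRFP-loxP fragment was inserted between the XbaI and BamHI sites, both of which are retained for cloning. The gap between the second loxP site and the IRES suggests that a gene of interest is placed downstream of the floxed mRFP1. In that arrangement, transduced cells would express red fluorescence until Cre excises mRFP1, bringing the insert next to the promoter for co-expression with IRES-linked EGFP. The record does not spell out this logic. The associated publication describes a lentiviral mouse glioma model, consistent with Cre-dependent transgene delivery in vivo. Repository quality-control sequencing found a G-to-A change in the IRES whose functional effect is unknown.
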