Addgene plasmid #26291: pTomo
Purpose: (Empty Backbone)
Depositing lab: Inder Verma. Depositing organization: Salk Institute for Biological Studies. Publication: Development of a novel mouse glioma model using lentiviral vectors. Marumoto T, Tashiro A, Friedmann-Morvinski D, Scadeng M, Soda Y, Gage FH, Verma IM. Nat Med. 2009 Jan . 15(1):110-6. 10.1038/nm.1863 PubMed 19122659.
Backbone
  Vector backbone: p156RRLsin PPTCMVIRESPRE
  Backbone manufacturer: Naldini lab
  Backbone size (bp): 8753
  Vector type: Lentiviral
Growth in bacteria
  Bacterial resistance: Ampicillin, 100 μg/mL
  Growth temperature: 37°C
  Growth strain: Stbl3
  Copy number: Low Copy
Gene/Insert
  Gene/Insert name: empty
  Cloning method: Restriction Enzyme; 5′ cloning site XbaI (not destroyed); 3′ cloning site BamHI (not destroyed)
  Sequencing primers: 5′ CMV-F; 3′ IRES-R
Terms and licenses: Academic/Nonprofit Terms; Industry Terms: Not Available to Industry
Depositor comments: To generate pTomo, the inserted loxP-mRFP-loxP fragment amplified from the pSETB mRFP1 vector by PCR between the XbaI and BamHI sites of the p156RRLsin PPTCMVIRESPRE vector (a third-generation lentiviral vector). Note that the Addgene quality control sequence detected a G->A mutation in the IRES. It is not known if or how this mutation affects function.
How to cite: pTomo was a gift from Inder Verma (Addgene plasmid # 26291 ; http://n2t.net/addgene:26291 ; RRID:Addgene_26291)
