>Addgene plasmid #26291 | pTomo | addgene partial sequence | sequence record 32445 | 26291 with dsRed1-C
GGGCCGCCACTCCACCGGCGCCTAAATAACTTCGTATAATGTATGCTATACGAAGTTAATGGATCCGCCC
CTCTCCCTCCCCCCCCCCTAACGTTACTGGCCGAAGCCGCTTGGAATAAGGCCGGTGTGCGTTTGTCTAT
ATGTTATTTTCCACCATATTGCCGTCTTTTGGCAATGTGAGGGCCCGGAAACCTGGCCCTGTCTTCTTGA
CGAGCATTCCTAGGGGTCTTTCCCCTCTCGCCAAAGGAATGCAAGGTCTGTTGAATGTCGTGAAGGAAGC
AGTTCCTCTGGAAGCTTCTTGAAGACAAACAACGTCTGTAGCGACCCTTTGCAGGCAGCGGAACCCCCCA
CCTGGCGACAGGTGCCTCTGCGGCCAAAAGCCACGTGTATAAGATACACCTGCAAAGGCGGCACAACCCC
AGTGCCACGTTGTGAGTTGGATAGTTGTGGAAAGAGTCAAATGGCTCTCCTCAAGCGTATTCAACAAGGG
GCTGAAGGATGCCCAGAAGGTACCCCATTGTATGGGATCTGATCTGGGGCCTCGGTACACATGCTTTACA
TGTGTTTAGTCGAGGTTAAAAAAACGTCTAGGCCCCCCGAACCACGGGGACGTGGTTTTCCTTTGAAAAA
CACGATGATAATATGGCCACAACCATGGTGAGCAAGGGCGAGGAGCTGTTCACCGGGGTGGTGCCCATCC
TGGTCGAGCTGGACGGCGACGTAAACGGCCACAAGTTCAGCGTGTCCGGCGAGGGCGAGGGCGATGCCAC
CTACGGCAAGCTGACCCTGAAGTTCATCTGCACCACCGGCAAGCTGCCCGTGCCCTGGCCCACCCTCGTG
ACCACCCTGACCTACG
